Addgene plasmid #35611: pcDNA-zeo: alpha6mGFP
Purpose: mammalian expression of mouse Alpha6 (Chrna6) with internal mEGFP tag
Depositing lab: Henry Lester. Depositing organization: California Institute of Technology. Publication: Characterizing functional alpha6beta2 nicotinic acetylcholine receptors in vitro: mutant beta2 subunits improve membrane expression, and fluorescent proteins reveal responsive cells. Xiao C, Srinivasan R, Drenan RM, Mackey ED, McIntosh JM, Lester HA. Biochem Pharmacol. 2011 Oct 15;82(8):852-61. Epub 2011 May 17. 10.1016/j.bcp.2011.05.005 PubMed 21609715.
Backbone
  Vector backbone: pcDNA3.1-zeo
  Backbone manufacturer: Invitrogen
  Backbone size w/o insert (bp): 5015
  Vector type: Mammalian Expression
  Selectable markers: Zeocin
Growth in bacteria
  Bacterial resistance: Ampicillin, 100 μg/mL
  Growth temperature: 37°C
  Growth strain: Top10
  Copy number: High Copy
Gene/Insert
  Gene/Insert name: nAChr alpha6mEGFP (alt name: alpha6mEGFP)
  Species: M. musculus (mouse)
  Insert size (bp): 2219
  GenBank ID: NM_021369.2
  Entrez Gene: Chrna6 (a.k.a. Acra6, Nica6)
  Promoter: CMV
  Tag / fusion protein: mEGFP inserted after A405 with AGA linker on either side
  Mutation: mGFP inserted after A405 with A-G-A linker on either side
  Cloning method: Restriction Enzyme; 5′ cloning site KpnI (not destroyed); 3′ cloning site XhoI (not destroyed)
  Sequencing primers: 5′ T7; 3′ BGH-Rev
Resource information
  A portion of this plasmid was derived from a plasmid made by: synthesized from alpha6 I.M.A.G.E. cDNA ID no. 4501558
Terms and licenses: Academic/Nonprofit Terms; Industry Terms: Not Available to Industry
How to cite: pcDNA-zeo: alpha6mGFP was a gift from Henry Lester (Addgene plasmid # 35611 ; http://n2t.net/addgene:35611 ; RRID:Addgene_35611)
