[The description below was written by a language model from this plasmid's Addgene catalogue record and pLannotate feature annotations shown in this document.]
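Description:
pcDNA-zeo: alpha6mGFP is a mammalian expression plasmid built on the Invitrogen pcDNA3.1-zeo backbone that encodes the mouse nicotinic acetylcholine receptor alpha6 subunit (Chrna6) carrying an internal monomeric EGFP tag. It is maintained in E. coli as a high-copy plasmid through a ColE1/pUC-type origin and an ampicillin resistance (β-lactamase) gene, and it also carries an f1 origin. For selection in mammalian cells the backbone supplies a Zeocin resistance cassette, in which the Sh ble gene lies behind both the SV40 early promoter and the bacterial EM7 promoter and is followed by an SV40 polyadenylation signal.

The roughly 2.2 kb insert was cloned between KpnI and XhoI sites, downstream of the CMV enhancer/promoter and a T7 promoter, and is terminated by the bovine growth hormone polyadenylation signal. Rather than being fused to a terminus, mEGFP is inserted after alanine 405 of alpha6, with an Ala-Gly-Ala linker on each side. The feature table reflects this arrangement: the receptor coding sequence appears as two fragments flanking the mEGFP open reading frame, all on the same strand. The annotation software labels these fragments by homology to human CHRNA6, but the catalogue record identifies the insert as mouse, derived from an I.M.A.G.E. cDNA clone. A few short annotated fragments, such as the truncated HIV LTR, lacI and extra ble hits, look like partial sequence matches rather than functional elements.

The construct is intended for expressing a fluorescent alpha6 subunit in mammalian cells. The associated study characterised alpha6beta2 nicotinic receptors in vitro, using fluorescent proteins to reveal responsive cells.
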