Features (pLannotate 1.2.2; 23 found; start..end, strand, type, name):
    513..1727    -  CDS            CHRNA6 (fragment): ACHA6_HUMAN - Experimental evidence at protein level: Swiss-Prot protein existence level 1. After binding acetylcholine, the AChR responds by an extensive change in conformation that affects all subunits and leads to opening of an ion-conducting channel across the plasma membrane. From Homo sapiens (Human).
   1775..1793    -  promoter       T7 promoter: promoter for bacteriophage T7 RNA polymerase
   1809..1842    -  LTR            5' LTR (truncated) (fragment): truncated 5' long terminal repeat (LTR) from HIV-1
   1838..2041    -  promoter       CMV promoter: human cytomegalovirus (CMV) immediate early promoter
   2042..2421    -  enhancer       CMV enhancer: human cytomegalovirus immediate early enhancer
   2576..2628    +  misc_feature   bom (fragment): basis of mobility region from pBR322
   2687..2791    +  promoter       AmpR promoter: bla
   2792..3652    +  CDS            AmpR: β-lactamase; bla; confers resistance to ampicillin, carbenicillin, and related antibiotics
   3823..4411    +  rep_origin     ori: high-copy-number ColE1/pMB1/pBR322/pUC origin of replication
   4594..4686    +  CDS            lacI (fragment): lac repressor; lacI; The lac repressor binds to the lac operator to inhibit transcription in E. coli. This inhibition can be relieved by adding lactose or isopropyl-β-D-thiogalactopyranoside (IPTG).
   4699..4720    +  protein_bind   CAP binding site: CAP binding activates transcription in the presence of cAMP. E. coli catabolite activator protein
   4735..4765    +  promoter       lac promoter: promoter for the E. coli lac operon
   4773..4789    +  protein_bind   lac operator: The lac repressor binds to the lac operator to inhibit transcription in E. coli. This inhibition can be relieved by adding lactose or isopropyl-β-D-thiogalactopyranoside (IPTG). lac repressor encoded by lacI
   4862..4983    -  polyA_signal   SV40 poly(A) signal: SV40 polyadenylation signal
   4978..5103    -  CDS            ble (fragment): BLE_KLEPN - Experimental evidence at protein level: Swiss-Prot protein existence level 1. Binding protein with a strong affinity to the bleomycin family of antibiotics. Binds to CL990; an antimitotic-antibiotic compound. From Klebsiella pneumoniae.
   5113..5487    -  CDS            BleoR: antibiotic-binding protein; Sh ble from Streptoalloteichus hindustanus; confers resistance to bleomycin, phleomycin, and Zeocin™
   5506..5553    -  promoter       EM7 promoter: synthetic bacterial promoter&nbsp
   5601..5930    -  promoter       SV40 promoter: SV40 enhancer and early promoter
   5944..6372    -  rep_origin     f1 ori (sequence partly withheld): f1 bacteriophage origin of replication; arrow indicates direction of (+) strand synthesis
   6393..6414    -  promoter       SV40 promoter (fragment): SV40 enhancer and early promoter
   6418..6642    -  polyA_signal   bGH poly(A) signal: bovine growth hormone polyadenylation signal
   6689..6958    -  CDS            CHRNA6 (fragment): ACHA6_HUMAN - Experimental evidence at protein level: Swiss-Prot protein existence level 1. After binding acetylcholine, the AChR responds by an extensive change in conformation that affects all subunits and leads to opening of an ion-conducting channel across the plasma membrane. From Homo sapiens (Human).
   6965..503     -  CDS            mEGFP (across the origin): mEGFP is a basic (constitutively fluorescent) green fluorescent protein published in 2002, derived from Aequorea victoria. It has moderate acid sensitivity.
>Addgene plasmid #35611 | pcDNA-zeo: alpha6mGFP | addgene full sequence | sequence record 193964 | Addgene NGS Result
ATCTTGAAGTTCACCTTGATGCCGTTCTTCTGCTTGTCGGCCATGATATAGACGTTGTGGCTGTTGTAGT
TGTACTCCAGCTTGTGCCCCAGGATGTTGCCGTCCTCCTTGAAGTCGATGCCCTTCAGCTCGATGCGGTT
CACCAGGGTGTCGCCCTCGAACTTCACCTCGGCGCGGGTCTTGTAGTTGCCGTCGTCCTTGAAGAAGATG
GTGCGCTCCTGGACGTAGCCTTCGGGCATGGCGGACTTGAAGAAGTCGTGCTGCTTCATGTGGTCGGGGT
AGCGGCTGAAGCACTGCACGCCGTAGGTCAGGGTGGTCACGAGGGTGGGCCAGGGCACGGGCAGCTTGCC
GGTGGTGCAGATGAACTTCAGGGTCAGCTTGCCGTAGGTGGCATCGCCCTCGCCCTCGCCGGACACGCTG
AACTTGTGGCCGTTTACGTCGCCGTCCAGCTCGACCAGGATGGGCACCACCCCGGTGAACAGCTCCTCGC
CCTTGCTCACCATTGCTCCTGCTGCTATGTCACTTGATTTTTGGCAGTGGTGGCATTCCTTTAGAAGTTT
GGATTCTCCTCGATGAGTAAATTTGACCTTGGCAGGCCTCTTGGTATGGCTTTTGGGGTCCTTAACACCT
CCTGCCTCCTTTGTCTTGTCCAGAGGTTTCCTCATCATCAGAATCGAGGGGAAGGCCTGAAGGAAGATGG
TCTTCACCCACTTGGGCATGGTATGCGTTGCTGGGGTCCTGTAGTGTATGTTCAGCACGAACACGGTCAC
CACAATGGACAGCGTGACAAAGATCATGGTGAACAGTAGATACTCACCCACCAGTGGGATCACGAGAGAT
GTGGATGGGATGGTCTCTGTAATCACCAGCAAAAAGACAGTGAGAGAAAGCAGAACGGAGATGCAAAGAG
TCACTTTCTCGCCACAGTCGGAGGGAAGGTAAAAAACCAGCACCGTGAGGAAGGAAATGAAGAGGCAGGG
GATGATGAGGTTGATGGTGTAAAACATGGGCAACCTCCTGATGTAGAAGGAGTAGGTTATGTCCGTGTAA
ATCTCTTCACAGCAGTTGTACTTGATGTCATGCTTATAGCCAGAGGCGTCGACAATTTCCCATTCACTGT
TTTCCCAAAAGTCGTTCATGTCTACTTTAGAGCCAATGATGAGAAGGTCGATTTCTGCCTTGTCATAAGT
CCAGGAACCAAACTTCAGGGAGCAGTTTTGATGGTCAAACGGGAAGAAGGTGATGTCCATTGGGCAGGAG
CTCTTAAAGATGGCTGGTGGGGTCCAGGTTATCACACCGTCATACTTGAGAAGAGCTTTGGTCTTGCCTT
CGACCTGGAAGTCGCCGACAGCATTGTTATACAGAACGATGTCAGGCTTCCAGATGTTGTCTGCTGGAAC
TCGAAGTGTCTCGATGCCATCATACTCCGTTGGATCCCAACGCAATCTGTAGTCCTTCCAGATGTGACGC
AGCCACAGATTGGTCTCCATAATCTGGTTGACTTCATCCACATTGGCCAGTTGCGTGATTGCCAATTCAA
AATGCACCGTGACGGGATCGGAGACATTCTCCACCGGCCGGATGAAGCGGTTGTAGTGAGCAAACAGCCT
GTGGAAGAGCTGCTCTTCAGATTCACAGCCTGTACTGCCTTTAAAGAGAGCCAGGAATCCACATAGCCAC
AGACATAAACCGGAGTGCAGGTTTCCCTGGTCCCGGCTGTTCAGCATGGTGGCGGTACCAAGCTTAAGTT
TAAACGCTAGCCAGCTTGGGTCTCCCTATAGTGAGTCGTATTAATTTCGATAAGCCAGTAAGCAGTGGGT
TCTCTAGTTAGCCAGAGAGCTCTGCTTATATAGACCTCCCACCGTACACGCCTACCGCCCATTTGCGTCA
ATGGGGCGGAGTTGTTACGACATTTTGGAAAGTCCCGTTGATTTTGGTGCCAAAACAAACTCCCATTGAC
GTCAATGGGGTGGAGACTTGGAAATCCCCGTGAGTCAAACCGCTATCCACGCCCATTGATGTACTGCCAA
AACCGCATCACCATGGTAATAGCGATGACTAATACGTAGATGTACTGCCAAGTAGGAAAGTCCCATAAGG
TCATGTACTGGGCATAATGCCAGGCGGGCCATTTACCGTCATTGACGTCAATAGGGGGCGTACTTGGCAT
ATGATACACTTGATGTACTGCCAAGTGGGCAGTTTACCGTAAATACTCCACCCATTGACGTCAATGGAAA
GTCCCTATTGGCGTTACTATGGGAACATACGTCATTATTGACGTCAATGGGCGGGGGTCGTTGGGCGGTC
AGCCAGGCGGGCCATTTACCGTAAGTTATGTAACGCGGAACTCCATATATGGGCTATGAACTAATGACCC
CGTAATTGATTACTATTAATAACTAGTCAATAATCAATGTCAACGCGTATATCTGGCCCGTACATCGCGA
AGCAGCGCAAAACGCCTAACCCTAAGCAGATTCTTCATGCAATTGTCGGTCAAGCCTTGCCTTGTTGTAG
CTTAAATTTTGCTCGCGCACTACTCAGCGACCTCCAACACACAAGCAGGGAGCAGATACTGGCTTAACTA
TGCGGCATCAGAGCAGATTGTACTGAGAGTGCACCATAGGGGATCGGGAGATCTCCCGATCCGTCGACGT
CAGGTGGCACTTTTCGGGGAAATGTGCGCGGAACCCCTATTTGTTTATTTTTCTAAATACATTCAAATAT
GTATCCGCTCATGAGACAATAACCCTGATAAATGCTTCAATAATATTGAAAAAGGAAGAGTATGAGTATT
CAACATTTCCGTGTCGCCCTTATTCCCTTTTTTGCGGCATTTTGCCTTCCTGTTTTTGCTCACCCAGAAA
CGCTGGTGAAAGTAAAAGATGCTGAAGATCAGTTGGGTGCACGAGTGGGTTACATCGAACTGGATCTCAA
CAGCGGTAAGATCCTTGAGAGTTTTCGCCCCGAAGAACGTTTTCCAATGATGAGCACTTTTAAAGTTCTG
CTATGTGGCGCGGTATTATCCCGTATTGACGCCGGGCAAGAGCAACTCGGTCGCCGCATACACTATTCTC
AGAATGACTTGGTTGAGTACTCACCAGTCACAGAAAAGCATCTTACGGATGGCATGACAGTAAGAGAATT
ATGCAGTGCTGCCATAACCATGAGTGATAACACTGCGGCCAACTTACTTCTGACAACGATCGGAGGACCG
AAGGAGCTAACCGCTTTTTTGCACAACATGGGGGATCATGTAACTCGCCTTGATCGTTGGGAACCGGAGC
TGAATGAAGCCATACCAAACGACGAGCGTGACACCACGATGCCTGTAGCAATGGCAACAACGTTGCGCAA
ACTATTAACTGGCGAACTACTTACTCTAGCTTCCCGGCAACAATTAATAGACTGGATGGAGGCGGATAAA
GTTGCAGGACCACTTCTGCGCTCGGCCCTTCCGGCTGGCTGGTTTATTGCTGATAAATCTGGAGCCGGTG
AGCGTGGGTCTCGCGGTATCATTGCAGCACTGGGGCCAGATGGTAAGCCCTCCCGTATCGTAGTTATCTA
CACGACGGGGAGTCAGGCAACTATGGATGAACGAAATAGACAGATCGCTGAGATAGGTGCCTCACTGATT
AAGCATTGGTAACTGTCAGACCAAGTTTACTCATATATACTTTAGATTGATTTAAAACTTCATTTTTAAT
TTAAAAGGATCTAGGTGAAGATCCTTTTTGATAATCTCATGACCAAAATCCCTTAACGTGAGTTTTCGTT
CCACTGAGCGTCAGACCCCGTAGAAAAGATCAAAGGATCTTCTTGAGATCCTTTTTTTCTGCGCGTAATC
TGCTGCTTGCAAACAAAAAAACCACCGCTACCAGCGGTGGTTTGTTTGCCGGATCAAGAGCTACCAACTC
TTTTTCCGAAGGTAACTGGCTTCAGCAGAGCGCAGATACCAAATACTGTTCTTCTAGTGTAGCCGTAGTT
AGGCCACCACTTCAAGAACTCTGTAGCACCGCCTACATACCTCGCTCTGCTAATCCTGTTACCAGTGGCT
GCTGCCAGTGGCGATAAGTCGTGTCTTACCGGGTTGGACTCAAGACGATAGTTACCGGATAAGGCGCAGC
GGTCGGGCTGAACGGGGGGTTCGTGCACACAGCCCAGCTTGGAGCGAACGACCTACACCGAACTGAGATA
CCTACAGCGTGAGCTATGAGAAAGCGCCACGCTTCCCGAAGGGAGAAAGGCGGACAGGTATCCGGTAAGC
GGCAGGGTCGGAACAGGAGAGCGCACGAGGGAGCTTCCAGGGGGAAACGCCTGGTATCTTTATAGTCCTG
TCGGGTTTCGCCACCTCTGACTTGAGCGTCGATTTTTGTGATGCTCGTCAGGGGGGCGGAGCCTATGGAA
AAACGCCAGCAACGCGGCCTTTTTACGGTTCCTGGCCTTTTGCTGGCCTTTTGCTCACATGTTCTTTCCT
GCGTTATCCCCTGATTCTGTGGATAACCGTATTACCGCCTTTGAGTGAGCTGATACCGCTCGCCGCAGCC
GAACGACCGAGCGCAGCGAGTCAGTGAGCGAGGAAGCGGAAGAGCGCCCAATACGCAAACCGCCTCTCCC
CGCGCGTTGGCCGATTCATTAATGCAGCTGGCACGACAGGTTTCCCGACTGGAAAGCGGGCAGTGAGCGC
AACGCAATTAATGTGAGTTAGCTCACTCATTAGGCACCCCAGGCTTTACACTTTATGCTTCCGGCTCGTA
TGTTGTGTGGAATTGTGAGCGGATAACAATTTCACACAGGAAACAGCTATGACCATGATTACGCCAAGCT
CTAGCTAGAGGTCGACGGTATACAGACATGATAAGATACATTGATGAGTTTGGACAAACCACAACTAGAA
TGCAGTGAAAAAAATGCTTTATTTGTGAAATTTGTGATGCTATTGCTTTATTTGTAACCATTATAAGCTG
CAATAAACAAGTTGGGGTGGGCGAAGAACTCCAGCATGAGATCCCCGCGCTGGAGGATCATCCAGCCGGC
GTCCAGGAAAACGATTCCGAAGCCCAACCTTTCATAGAAGGCGGCGGTGGAATCGAAATCTCGTAGCACG
TGTCAGTCCTGCTCCTCGGCCACGAAGTGCACGCAGTTGCCGGCCGGGTCGCGCAGGGCGAACTCCCGCC
CCCACGGCTGCTCGCCGATCTCGGTCATGGCCGGCCCGGAGGCGTCCCGGAAGTTCGTGGACACGACCTC
CGACCACTCGGCGTACAGCTCGTCCAGGCCGCGCACCCACACCCAGGCCAGGGTGTTGTCCGGCACCACC
TGGTCCTGGACCGCGCTGATGAACAGGGTCACGTCGTCCCGGACCACACCGGCGAAGTCGTCCTCCACGA
AGTCCCGGGAGAACCCGAGCCGGTCGGTCCAGAACTCGACCGCTCCGGCGACGTCGCGCGCGGTGAGCAC
CGGAACGGCACTGGTCAACTTGGCCATGGTTTAGTTCCTCACCTTGTCGTATTATACTATGCCGATATAC
TATGCCGATGATTAATTGTCAACACGTGCTGATCAGATCCGAAAATGGATATACAAGCTCCCGGGAGCTT
TTTGCAAAAGCCTAGGCCTCCAAAAAAGCCTCCTCACTACTTCTGGAATAGCTCAGAGGCAGAGGCGGCC
TCGGCCTCTGCATAAATAAAAAAAATTAGTCAGCCATGGGGCGGAGAATGGGCGGAACTGGGCGGAGTTA
GGGGCGGGATGGGCGGAGTTAGGGGCGGGACTATGGTTGCTGACTAATTGAGATGCATGCTTTGCATACT
TCTGCCTGCTGGGGAGCCTGGGGACTTTCCACACCTGGTTGCTGACTAATTGAGATGCATGCTTTGCATA
CTTCTGCCTGCTGGGGAGCCTGGGGACTTTCCACACCCTAACTGACACACATTCCACAGAATTAATTCGC
GTTAAATTTTTGTTAAATCAGCTCATTTTTTAACCAATAGGCCGAAATCGGCAAAATCCCTTATAAATCA
AAAGAATAGACCGAGATAGGGT
[37 nt withheld, positions 6043-6079]
AAAGAACGTGGACTCCAACGTCAAAGG
[49 nt withheld, positions 6107-6155]
T
[91 nt withheld, positions 6157-6247]
G
[124 nt withheld, positions 6249-6372]
GGGGATACCCCCTAGAGCCCCAGCTGGTTCTTTCCGCCTCAGAAGCCATAGAGCCCACCGCATCCCCAGC
ATGCCTGCTATTGTCTTCCCAATCCTCCCCCTTGCTGTCCTGCCCCACCCCACCCCCCAGAATAGAATGA
CACCTACTCAGACAATGCGATGCAATTTCCTCATTTTATTAGGAAAGGACAGTGGGAGTGGCACCTTCCA
GGGTCAAGGAAGGCACGGGGGAGGGGCAAACAACAGATGGCTGGCAACTAGAAGGCACAGTCGAGGCTGA
TCAGCGGGTTTAAACGGGCCCTCTAGACTCGAGTTAAGACTTTCCTGTGTTCCCAAGCAGTGGCTGCAGA
AATAGCCCCACAGTTCCAAACACACAGACAATTATAAATACCCAAAGGAAGACTCTGTCCACCACCATAG
CCATGTATTTCCAGTCGTCTTCTACCTCGTTTGTTTCATTGTGGCTCTTCATGTTTTCTGCTATGAATTG
AACACTCTCGATGACATCTTCAACATCGGACGAGTGCTCTGAATTCTCTGCCACCCACCGTGCAGGCTGC
TGGCTTGATCTTCTCTTTCCAGGTGCTCCTGCCTTGTACAGCTCGTCCATGCCGAGAGTGATCCCGGCGG
CGGTCACGAACTCCAGCAGGACCATGTGATCGCGCTTCTCGTTGGGGTCTTTGCTAAGCTTGGACTGGGT
GCTCAGGTAGTGGTTGTCGGGCAGCAGCACGGGGCCGTCGCCGATGGGGGTGTTCTGCTGGTAGTGGTCG
GCGAGCTGCACGCTGCCGTCCTCGATGTTGTGGCGG
