>Addgene plasmid #35611 | pcDNA-zeo: alpha6mGFP | addgene partial sequence | sequence record 47791 | EGFP-N 5'-CGTCGCCGTCCAGCTCGACCAG-3'
TCCTCGCCCTTGCTCACCATTGCTCCTGCTGCTATGTCACTTGATTTTTGGCAGTGGTGGCATTCCTTTA
GAAGTTTGGATTCTCCTCGATGAGTAAATTTGACCTTGGCAGGCCTCTTGGTATGGCTTTTGGGGTCCTT
AACACCTCCTGCCTCCTTTGTCTTGTCCAGAGGTTTCCTCATCATCAGAATCGAGGGGAAGGCCTGAAGG
AAGATGGTCTTCACCCACTTGGGCATGGTATGCGTTGCTGGGGTCCTGTAGTGTATGTTCAGCACGAACA
CGGTCACCACAATGGACAGCGTGACAAAGATCATGGTGAACAGTAGATACTCACCCACCAGTGGGATCAC
GAGAGATGTGGATGGGATGGTCTCTGTAATCACCAGCAAAAAGACAGTGAGAGAAAGCAGAACGGAGATG
CAAAGAGTCACTTTCTCGCCACAGTCGGAGGGAAGGTAAAAAACCAGCACCGTGAGGAAGGAAATGAAGA
GGCAGGGGATGATGAGGTTGATGGTGTAAAACATGGGCAACCTCCTGATGTAGAAGGAGTAGGTTATGTC
CGTGTAAATCTCTTCACAGCAGTTGTACTTGATGTCATGCTTATAGCCAGAGGCGTCGACAATTTCCCNT
TCACTGTTTTCCCAAAAGTCGTTCATGTCTACTTTAGAGCCAATGATGAGAAGGTCGATTTCTGCCTTGT
CATAAGTCCAGGAACCAAACTTCAGGGAGCAGTTTTGATGGTCAAAACG
