>Addgene plasmid #35611 | pcDNA-zeo: alpha6mGFP | addgene partial sequence | sequence record 47798 | EGFP-C 5'-CATGGTCCTGCTGGAGTTCGTG-3'
TGTCAGGCAGGAGCACCTGGAAAGAGAAGATCAAGCCAGCAGCCTGCACGGTGGGTGGCAGAGAATTCAG
AGCACTCGTCCGATGTTGAAGATGTCATCGAGAGTGTTCAATTCATAGCAGAAAACATGAAGAGCCACAA
TGAAACAAACGAGGTAGAAGACGACTGGAAATACATGGCTATGGTGGTGGACAGAGTCTTCCTTTGGGTA
TTTATAATTGTCTGTGTGTTTGGAACTGTGGGGCTATTTCTGCAGCCACTGCTTGGGAACACAGGAAAGT
CTTAACTCGAGTCTAGAGGGCCCGTTTAAACCCGCTGATCAGCCTCGACTGTGCCTTCTAGTTGCCAGCC
ATCTGTTGTTTGCCCCTCCCCCGTGCCTTCCTTGACCCTGGAAGGTGCCACTCCCACTGTCCTTTCCTAA
TAAAATGAGGAAATTGCATCGCATTGTCTGAGTAGGTGTCATTCTATTCTGGGGGGTGGGGTGGGGCAGG
ACAGCAAGGGGGAGGATTGGGAAGACAATAGCAGGCATGCTGGGGATGCGGTGGGCTCTATGGCTTCTGA
GGCGGAAAGAACCAGCTGGGGCTCTAGGGGGTATCCCC
[124 nt withheld, positions 599-722]
C
[91 nt withheld, positions 724-814]
AGGGTGATGGTTCCCGTAGTGGGCCATCCCCCTGAT
